Addgene plasmid #172968: pWSK29-wzzBST
Purpose: pWSK29 with Salmonella typhimurium wzzBST gene
Depositing lab: Renato Morona. Depositing organization: Adelaide University. Publication: Altering the length of the lipopolysaccharide O antigen has an impact on the interaction of Salmonella enterica serovar Typhimurium with macrophages and complement. Murray GL, Attridge SR, Morona R. J Bacteriol. 2006 Apr;188(7):2735-9. doi: 10.1128/JB.188.7.2735-2739.2006. PubMed 16547065.
Backbone
  Vector backbone: pWSK29
  Backbone size w/o insert (bp): 5400
  Vector type: Bacterial Expression
Growth in bacteria
  Bacterial resistance: Ampicillin, 100 μg/mL
  Growth temperature: 37°C
  Growth strain: DH5alpha
  Copy number: Low Copy
Gene/Insert
  Gene/Insert name: wzzB gene from Salmonella enterica serovar Typhimurium
  Species: Salmonella enterica serovar Typhimurium
  Mutation: K198E- please see depositor comments
Terms and licenses: Academic/Nonprofit Terms; Industry Terms: Not Available to Industry
Depositor comments: Depositor confirms K198E mutation does not affect plasmid function.
How to cite: pWSK29-wzzBST was a gift from Renato Morona (Addgene plasmid # 172968 ; http://n2t.net/addgene:172968 ; RRID:Addgene_172968)
