[The description below was written by a language model from this plasmid's Addgene catalogue record and pLannotate feature annotations shown in this document.]
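Description:
pWSK29-wzzBST is a low-copy bacterial expression plasmid built on the pWSK29 backbone (about 5.4 kb; the sequenced construct is 7,224 nt). It replicates from the pSC101 origin together with its Rep101 (RepA) initiator protein, which accounts for the low copy number. It is selected with ampicillin through a β-lactamase gene driven by its own promoter. The backbone also carries an f1 phage origin for single-stranded DNA production and a pBluescript-type cloning region. That region consists of a lac promoter/operator with a CAP binding site and an interrupted lacZα, flanked by T3 and T7 promoters. Short fragments annotated as tetracycline resistance, lacI, RSF origin and a Tn903 transposition protein appear to be non-functional remnants of vector construction.

The insert is a Salmonella enterica serovar Typhimurium chromosomal fragment containing the complete wzzB gene (also known as cld or rol). This gene encodes the O-antigen chain-length regulator that imposes a modal length distribution on the O-antigen of lipopolysaccharide. Partial coding sequences matching the neighbouring genes ugd and hisI flank wzzB, so some native surrounding sequence was cloned with it. wzzB lies in the same orientation as the lac and T3 promoters and opposite to T7. The record does not state whether expression depends on the lac promoter or on a native promoter within the fragment. The gene carries a K198E substitution that the depositor reports does not affect function. The associated publication points to supplying wzzB in trans to alter O-antigen length, in studies of how this affects Salmonella interactions with macrophages and complement.
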