Features (pLannotate 1.2.2; 21 found; start..end, strand, type, name):
    270..398     -  CDS            TRA2_ECOLX (fragment): Protein predicted: Swiss-Prot protein existence level 4. Required for transposition of transposon Tn903. From Escherichia coli.
    536..1396    -  CDS            AmpR: β-lactamase; bla; confers resistance to ampicillin, carbenicillin, and related antibiotics
   1397..1501    -  promoter       AmpR promoter: bla
   1554..1982    -  rep_origin     f1 ori (sequence partly withheld): f1 bacteriophage origin of replication; arrow indicates direction of (+) strand synthesis
   1987..2142    -  CDS            lacZα (fragment): LacZα fragment of β-galactosidase; lacZ fragment
   2150..2168    +  promoter       T7 promoter: promoter for bacteriophage T7 RNA polymerase
   2177..2362    +  CDS            hisI (fragment): HIS2_SHIFL - Also known as hisIE. Experimental evidence at protein level: Swiss-Prot protein existence level 1. From Shigella flexneri.
   2449..3429    -  CDS            wzzB: WZZB_SALTY - Also known as cld, rol. Experimental evidence at protein level: Swiss-Prot protein existence level 1. Confers a modal distribution of chain length on the O-antigen component of lipopolysaccharide (LPS). Gives rise to a reduced number of short chain molecules and increases in numbers of longer molecules, with a modal value of 20. From Salmonella typhimurium (strain LT2 / SGSC1412 / ATCC 700720).
   3575..3904    -  CDS            ugd (fragment): UDG_ECOLI - Also known as pmrE, udg, yefA. Experimental evidence at protein level: Swiss-Prot protein existence level 1. From Escherichia coli (strain K12).
   3899..3993    +  CDS            TcR (fragment): tetracycline efflux protein; tet; confers resistance to tetracycline
   3988..4074    -  misc_feature   MCS (fragment): pBluescript multiple cloning site
   4087..4105    -  promoter       T3 promoter: promoter for bacteriophage T3 RNA polymerase
   4150..4166    -  protein_bind   lac operator: The lac repressor binds to the lac operator to inhibit transcription in E. coli. This inhibition can be relieved by adding lactose or isopropyl-β-D-thiogalactopyranoside (IPTG). lac repressor encoded by lacI
   4174..4204    -  promoter       lac promoter: promoter for the E. coli lac operon
   4219..4240    -  protein_bind   CAP binding site: CAP binding activates transcription in the presence of cAMP. E. coli catabolite activator protein
   4253..4345    -  CDS            lacI (fragment): lac repressor; lacI; The lac repressor binds to the lac operator to inhibit transcription in E. coli. This inhibition can be relieved by adding lactose or isopropyl-β-D-thiogalactopyranoside (IPTG).
   4347..4475    -  rep_origin     RSF ori (fragment): Plasmids containing the RSF 1030 origin of replication can be propagated in E. coli cells that contain additional plasmids with compatible origins.
   4514..4530    +  CDS            lacZα (fragment): LacZα fragment of β-galactosidase; lacZ fragment
   4533..5154    +  CDS            TcR (fragment): tetracycline efflux protein; tet; confers resistance to tetracycline
   5519..5741    +  rep_origin     pSC101 ori: low-copy replication origin that requires the Rep101 protein
   5789..6739    +  CDS            Rep101: RepA protein needed for replication with the pSC101 origin; rep101
>Addgene plasmid #172968 | pWSK29-wzzBST | addgene full sequence | sequence record 340811 | Addgene NGS Result
GAACAGCCCGTTTGCGGGCAGCAAAACCCGTACTTTTGGACGTTCCGGCGGTTTTTTGTGGCGAGTGGTG
TTCGGGCGGTGCGCGCAAGATCCATTATGTTAAACGGGCGAGTTTACATCTCAAAACCGCCCGCTTAACA
CCATCAGAAATCCTCAGCGCGATTTTAAGCACCAACCCCCCCCCGTAACACCCAAATCCATACTGAAAGT
GGCTTTGTTGAATAAATCAGATTTCGGGTAAGTCTCCCCCGTAGCGGGTTGTGTTTTCAGGCAATACGCA
CGCTTTCAGGCATACCTGCTTTCGTCATTTTGTTCAGCGCTCGTACCAGGGCCATAGCCTCCGCAACCTG
ACCATCGTAGTCACGCAGCGTCAGTGAACCCCCGAACAGAGATCTGACGCTCAGTGGAACGAAAACTCAC
GTTAAGGGATTTTGGTCATGAGATTATCAAAAAGGATCTTCACCTAGATCCTTTTAAATTAAAAATGAAG
TTTTAAATCAATCTAAAGTATATATGAGTAAACTTGGTCTGACAGTTACCAATGCTTAATCAGTGAGGCA
CCTATCTCAGCGATCTGTCTATTTCGTTCATCCATAGTTGCCTGACTCCCCGTCGTGTAGATAACTACGA
TACGGGAGGGCTTACCATCTGGCCCCAGTGCTGCAATGATACCGCGAGACCCACGCTCACCGGCTCCAGA
TTTATCAGCAATAAACCAGCCAGCCGGAAGGGCCGAGCGCAGAAGTGGTCCTGCAACTTTATCCGCCTCC
ATCCAGTCTATTAATTGTTGCCGGGAAGCTAGAGTAAGTAGTTCGCCAGTTAATAGTTTGCGCAACGTTG
TTGCCATTGCTACAGGCATCGTGGTGTCACGCTCGTCGTTTGGTATGGCTTCATTCAGCTCCGGTTCCCA
GCGATCAAGGCGAGTTACATGATCCCCCATGTTGTGCAAAAAAGCGGTTAGCTCCTTCGGTCCTCCGATC
GTTGTCAGAAGTAAGTTGGCCGCAGTGTTATCACTCATGGTTATGGCAGCACTGCATAATTCTCTTACTG
TCATGCCATCCGTAAGATGCTTTTCTGTGACTGGTGAGTACTCAACCAAGTCATTCTGAGAATAGTGTAT
GCGGCGACCGAGTTGCTCTTGCCCGGCGTCAATACGGGATAATACCGCGCCACATAGCAGAACTTTAAAA
GTGCTCATCATTGGAAAACGTTCTTCGGGGCGAAAACTCTCAAGGATCTTACCGCTGTTGAGATCCAGTT
CGATGTAACCCACTCGTGCACCCAACTGATCTTCAGCATCTTTTACTTTCACCAGCGTTTCTGGGTGAGC
AAAAACAGGAAGGCAAAATGCCGCAAAAAAGGGAATAAGGGCGACACGGAAATGTTGAATACTCATACTC
TTCCTTTTTCAATATTATTGAAGCATTTATCAGGGTTATTGTCTCATGAGCGGATACATATTTGAATGTA
TTTAGAAAAATAAACAAATAGGGGTTCCGCGCACATTTCCCCGAAAAGTGCCACCTAAATTGTAAGCGTT
AATATTTTGTTAAAATTCGCGTTAAATTTTTGTTAAATCAGCTCATTTTTTAACCAATAGGCCGAAATCG
GCAAAATCCCTTATAAATCAAAAGAATAGACCGAGATAGGGT
[37 nt withheld, positions 1653-1689]
AAAGAACGTGGACTCCAACGTCAAAGG
[49 nt withheld, positions 1717-1765]
T
[91 nt withheld, positions 1767-1857]
G
[124 nt withheld, positions 1859-1982]
CCCATTCGCCATTCAGGCTGCGCAACTGTTGGGAAGGGCGATCGGTGCGGGCCTCTTCGCTATTACGCCA
GCTGGCGAAAGGGGGATGTGCTGCAAGGCGATTAAGTTGGGTAACGCCAGGGTTTTCCCAGTCACGACGT
TGTAAAACGACGGCCAGTGAGCGCGCGTAATACGACTCACTATAGGGCGAATTGGGTACCAAACGTATTG
CGCAAAAAGTTGGCGAAGAAGGTGTGGAAACCGCGCTGGCGGCCACCGTCAATGATCGTTTTGAATTAAC
CAATGAAGCGTCTGATTTGATGTACCACCTGCTGGTGCTGTTGCAGGATCAGGATCTCAACCTCACCACC
GTGATCGACAATCTTCGTAAGCGTCATCAATAAGCGTAAAAAAACCGGGCAATGCCCGGTTTTTTAATGA
GAAATTTTACCTGTCGTAGCCGACCACCATCCGGCAAAGAAGCTTACAAGGCTTTTGGCTTATAGCTACG
TAGCGCATTGCGTCCCAGCACAATCCCGGCACCGATCATCCCACCCAGCAATACAGCCAGCACAAGGGTA
ATGGCTGTTTTCGGGCTATCGCGACGGACCGGCAGCGTCGGCTTCATCACATAACGATAGACGTGCACCG
TATCGGCAGTCACTTTCAGATTTTTAATGTCCAGCAGTGTCTGCTTCGTCTGGTAATAGGCCGGAGAAAA
GACCAGTGGACGCGTCGCTTCGTTCTGTATCATCGATTTTAGCGCATCGCTCCCCAACAGGAACATCGTG
TCCTGGGTAACATCCTGGGTTTGCTGAATCTGCGGCTGCGTGATTTTGGCCTCATCCGCATAGCGCAACG
CTTCTTCGATTTGCTCAATACGCAGATCTTTTTGCTCCTGCGCCACAACTTCCTGCGTCTCAAGGGACTC
CTGCAACGTTTTGGTTTGCAGCGTGATGTTATCTTTCAGGTCAACTTCCAGTTCCTTAGCGACCTCTTCA
TCCACCTGTTGGATATATTCCGCCAGCCGACGCTGCGCCCCTTCAGCGGTAGTACTCACATAAGAAACCG
AGAGTGGCAGCGCCTGCCCTTTTACCGACTGTTCAATGGTAAGCTTTTCCCGCTCTTTCTGATTATCCAG
CACTTCCGATAATGCGGAAAACGCAGAGCTAAAGCGGCTTATAAAATTCGCCTGCACTTCAGAGATTTTG
GGGGCATTCCCACCATACAAGACGTTGAGCGCGTTGGTATAGGTGGCAACCTGCGCGGCATCAGGTTGGG
TAATAATCGCCGTGGATGTCCATTTTTCTTTGGCTATCATCAGGTAGCCTACAGCCAGCAAAATGGCGAT
AATAACGGCTACAATAATGGTCATCTTCCCACGCCATAACTGTAGCAATAACTCAATCAAATCAATCTGT
TCCGGATCGTTCCCACGCCCGGAAGACGTATTACTATCCACTGTCATAGATACCCTAACTAAAAAAAGGA
TGAAGCTGGAGACAGTGTAGCCATAAAGCAAATATATGCCATAGGATTAATGATAAAAATCAGACATTAT
TTCCATTTGGTCAATAAATCATCGGGACTCATCAGCCCCGATTGCCTTATTAATCACTACCGAAAAGATC
GCGGGTATACACTTTTTCAGCGACATCCAAAAGCTCTGCCGCCATCCTGTTGGAAATAATGACATCCGCC
TGCTGTTTAAAGCAGTGCAAATCACGTTCAAGACGTGAGTTAAAGAAAGTATCTTCTTCCATTACCGGCT
CATAGATGATGACCTCTACGCCTTTCGCTTTAATGCGCTTCATAATCCCCTGAATCGATGAGGCGCGGAA
GTTATCGGAGCCACTCTTCATAATCAGGCGATAAATGCCCACCACTTTAGGCTTTCTGGCGAGGATAGCG
TCGGCAATAAAATCTTTACGCGTACGGCATGCACCATTCCTTGCGGCGGCGGTGCTCAACGGCCTCAACC
TACTACTGGGCTGCTTCCTAATGCAGGAGTCGCATAAGGGAGAGCGTCGACGGTATCGATAAGCTTGATA
TCGAATTCCTGCAGCCCGGGGGATCCACTAGTTCTAGAGCGGCCGCCACCGCGGTGGAGCTCCAGCTTTT
GTTCCCTTTAGTGAGGGTTAATTGCGCGCTTGGCGTAATCATGGTCATAGCTGTTTCCTGTGTGAAATTG
TTATCCGCTCACAATTCCACACAACATACGAGCCGGAAGCATAAAGTGTAAAGCCTGGGGTGCCTAATGA
GTGAGCTAACTCACATTAATTGCGTTGCGCTCACTGCCCGCTTTCCAGTCGGGAAACCTGTCGTGCCAGC
TGCATTAATGAATCGGCCAACGCGCGGGGAGAGGCGGTTTGCGTATTGGGCGCTCTTCCGCTTCCTCGCT
CACTGACTCGCTGCGCTCGGTCGTTCGGCTGCGGCGAGCGGTATCAGCTCACTCAAAGGCGGTAATACGG
TTATCCACAGAATCAGGGGATAACGCAGGAAAGAACATGTGAGATCTCTACGGGTCGGATTTGAAGTCGT
CTTGGTAGGAGGCAGCCTGAATGGCGAATGCCGATGCCCTTGAGAGCCTTCAACCCAGTCAGCTCCTTCC
GGTGGGCGCGGGGCATGACTATCGTCGCCGCACTTATGACTGTCTTCTTTATCATGCAACTCGTAGGACA
GGGTGCCGGCAGCGCTCTGGGTCATTTTCGGCGAGGACCGCTTTCGCTGGAGCGCGACGATGATCGGCCT
GTCGCTTGCGGTATTCGGAATCTTGCACGCCCTCGCTCAAGCCTTCGTCACTGGTCCCGCCACCAAACGT
TTCGGCGAGAAGCAGGCCATTATCGCCGGCATGGCGGCCGACGCGCTGGGCTACGTCTTGCTGGCGTTCG
CGACGCGAGGCTGGATGGCCTTCCCCATTATGATTCTTCTCGCTTCCGGCGGCATCGGGATGCCCGCGTT
GCAGGCCATGCTGTCCAGGCAGGTAGATGACGACCATCAGGGACAGCTTCAAGGATCGCTCGCGGCTCTT
ACCAGCCTAACTTCGATCATTGGACCGCTGATCGTCACGGCGATTTATGCCGCCTCGGCGAGCACATGGA
ACGGGTTGGCATGGATTGTAGGCGCCGCCCTATACCTTGTCTGCCTCCCCGCGTTGCGTCGCGGTGCATG
GAGCCGGGCCACCTCGACCTGAATGGAAGCCGGCGGCACCTCGCTAACGGATTCACCACTCCGCAGACCC
GCCATAAAACGCCCTGAGAAGCCCGTGACGGGCTTTTCTTGTATTATGGGTAGTTTCCTTGCATGAATCC
ATAAAAGGCGCCTGTAGTGCCATTTACCCCCATTCACTGCCAGAGCCGTGAGCGCAGCGAACTGAATGTC
ACGAAAAAGACAGCGACTCAGGTGCCTGATGGTCGGAGACAAAAGGAATATTCAGCGATTTGCCCGAGCT
TGCGAGGGTGCTACTTAAGCCTTTAGGGTTTTAAGGTCTGTTTTGTAGAGGAGCAAACAGCGTTTGCGAC
ATCCTTTTGTAATACTGCGGAACTGACTAAAGTAGTGAGTTATACACAGGGCTGGGATCTATTCTTTTTA
TCTTTTTTTATTCTTTCTTTATTCTATAAATTATAACCACTTGAATATAAACAAAAAAAACACACAAAGG
TCTAGCGGAATTTACAGAGGGTCTAGCAGAATTTACAAGTTTTCCAGCAAAGGTCTAGCAGAATTTACAG
ATACCCACAACTCAAAGGAAAAGGACTAGTAATTATCATTGACTAGCCCATCTCAATTGGTATAGTGATT
AAAATCACCTAGACCAATTGAGATGTATGTCTGAATTAGTTGTTTTCAAAGCAAATGAACTAGCGATTAG
TCGCTATGACTTAACGGAGCATGAAACCAAGCTAATTTTATGCTGTGTGGCACTACTCAACCCCACGATT
GAAAACCCTACAAGGAAAGAACGGACGGTATCGTTCACTTATAACCAATACGCTCAGATGATGAACATCA
GTAGGGAAAATGCTTATGGTGTATTAGCTAAAGCAACCAGAGAGCTGATGACGAGAACTGTGGAAATCAG
GAATCCTTTGGTTAAAGGCTTTGAGATTTTCCAGTGGACAAACTATGCCAAGTTCTCAAGCGAAAAATTA
GAATTAGTTTTTAGTGAAGAGATATTGCCTTATCTTTTCCAGTTAAAAAAATTCATAAAATATAATCTGG
AACATGTTAAGTCTTTTGAAAACAAATACTCTATGAGGATTTATGAGTGGTTATTAAAAGAACTAACACA
AAAGAAAACTCACAAGGCAAATATAGAGATTAGCCTTGATGAATTTAAGTTCATGTTAATGCTTGAAAAT
AACTACCATGAGTTTAAAAGGCTTAACCAATGGGTTTTGAAACCAATAAGTAAAGATTTAAACACTTACA
GCAATATGAAATTGGTGGTTGATAAGCGAGGCCGCCCGACTGATACGTTGATTTTCCAAGTTGAACTAGA
TAGACAAATGGATCTCGTAACCGAACTTGAGAACAACCAGATAAAAATGAATGGTGACAAAATACCAACA
ACCATTACATCAGATTCCTACCTACATAACGGACTAAGAAAAACACTACACGATGCTTTAACTGCAAAAA
TTCAGCTCACCAGTTTTGAGGCAAAATTTTTGAGTGACATGCAAAGTAAGTATGATCTCAATGGTTCGTT
CTCATGGCTCACGCAAAAACAACGAACCACACTAGAGAACATACTGGCTAAATACGGAAGGATCTGAGGT
TCTTATGGCTCTTGTATCTATCAGTGAAGCATCAAGACTAACAAACAAAAGTAGAACAACTGTTCACCGT
TACATATCAAAGGGAAAACTGTCCATATGCACAGATGAAAACGGTGTAAAAAAGATAGATACATCAGAGC
TTTTACGAGTTTTTGGTGCATTCAAAGCTGTTCACCATGAACAGATCGACAATGTAACAGATGAACAGCA
TGTAACACCTAATAGAACAGGTGAAACCAGTAAAACAAAGCAACTAGAACATGAAATTGAACACCTGAGA
CAACTTGTTACAGCTCAACAGTCACACATAGACAGCCTGAAACAGGCGATGCTGCTTATCGAATCAAAGC
TGCCGACAACACGGGAGCCAGTGACGCCTCCCGTGGGGAAAAAATCATGGCAATTCTGGAAGAAATAGCG
CTTTCAGCCGGCAAACCGGCTGAAGCCGGATCTGCGATTCTGATAACAAACTAGCAACACCA
